Addgene plasmid #172174: pJH769v2
Purpose: PylB overexpression and purification
Depositing lab: Matthew Bennett. Depositing organization: Rice University. Publication: Improved pyrrolysine biosynthesis through phage assisted non-continuous directed evolution of the complete pathway. Ho JML, Miller CA, Smith KA, Mattia JR, Bennett MR. Nat Commun. 2021 Jun 24;12(1):3914. doi: 10.1038/s41467-021-24183-9. PubMed 34168131.
Backbone
  Vector backbone: pBR322
  Vector type: Bacterial Expression
Growth in bacteria
  Bacterial resistance: Kanamycin, 50 μg/mL
  Growth temperature: 37°C
  Growth strain: NEB Stable
  Copy number: High Copy
Gene/Insert
  Gene/Insert name: PT7/Lac-[His6-TEV-SUMO-PylB.JM10.1]
  Species: Synthetic
  Mutation: pET28a_LacI_PT7/Lac-[His6-TEV-SUMO-PylB(N61S, E84K, E122K, E175K, E178K, G188R, E251D)]
  Cloning method: Gibson Cloning
Terms and licenses: Academic/Nonprofit Terms; Industry Terms: Not Available to Industry
How to cite: pJH769v2 was a gift from Matthew Bennett (Addgene plasmid # 172174 ; http://n2t.net/addgene:172174 ; RRID:Addgene_172174)
