[The description below was written by a language model from this plasmid's Addgene catalogue record and pLannotate feature annotations shown in this document.]
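Description:
pJH769v2 is a 6.6 kb bacterial expression plasmid built on a pET28a-type backbone (catalogued as pBR322-derived) for overexpressing and purifying an evolved variant of PylB in E. coli. It replicates from the ColE1/pBR322-family origin and retains the neighbouring bom and rop regions. The catalogue lists it as high copy, although rop normally moderates copy number. Selection is by kanamycin through the aph(3')-Ia gene. An f1 origin is also present, along with short remnants of the tetracycline resistance gene that are non-functional backbone leftovers.

The expression cassette is a standard T7/lac arrangement. A T7 promoter is followed directly by a lac operator and the T7 gene 10 ribosome binding site. A plasmid-borne lacI gene with its own promoter supplies the repressor, so transcription stays off until it is induced with IPTG in a host that provides T7 RNA polymerase. The open reading frame encodes an N-terminal His6 tag, a TEV protease cleavage site, a yeast SMT3-derived SUMO domain and then PylB, and it ends at a T7 terminator. The His tag allows affinity purification, SUMO typically aids solubility, and the TEV site provides a point for proteolytic removal of the His tag.

PylB matches the Methanosarcina acetivorans enzyme, a radical-mechanism isomerase that converts L-lysine to 3-methylornithine in the first step of pyrrolysine biosynthesis. This version, designated JM10.1, carries seven substitutions (N61S, E84K, E122K, E175K, E178K, G188R, E251D). The associated publication concerns phage-assisted directed evolution of the pyrrolysine pathway. The short "capTEV" and "SET1" fragment annotations are probably partial matches to the His tag region and to downstream vector sequence rather than deliberate additional tags.
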