Features (pLannotate 1.2.2; 21 found; start..end, strand, type, name):
    978..1055    -  promoter       lacI promoter: lacI
   1063..1342    -  CDS            TcR (fragment): tetracycline efflux protein; tet; confers resistance to tetracycline
   1364..1382    +  promoter       T7 promoter: promoter for bacteriophage T7 RNA polymerase
   1383..1407    +  protein_bind   lac operator: The lac repressor binds to the lac operator to inhibit transcription in E. coli. This inhibition can be relieved by adding lactose or isopropyl-β-D-thiogalactopyranoside (IPTG). lac repressor encoded by lacI
   1422..1444    +  RBS            RBS: efficient ribosome binding site from bacteriophage T7 gene 10 (Olins and Rangwala, 1989)
   1463..1479    +  CDS            capTEV™ (fragment): composite tag for in vivo biotinylation, TEV protease cleavage, and 6xHis tagging
   1490..1510    +  CDS            TEV site: tobacco etch virus (TEV) protease recognition and cleavage site
   1526..1819    +  CDS            SUMO: cleavable ubiquitin-like protein tag; S. cerevisiae SMT3 (truncated)
   1823..2872    +  CDS            pylB: PYLB_METAC - Experimental evidence at protein level: Swiss-Prot protein existence level 1. Catalyzes the isomerization of L-lysine to (2R,3R)-3- methylornithine via a radical-based mechanism (Probable). Is required for the biosynthesis of pyrrolysine. From Methanosarcina acetivorans (strain ATCC 35395 / DSM 2834 / JCM 12185 / C2A).
   2876..2920    +  CDS            SET1 (fragment): solubility-enhancement tag derived from T7 phage gene 10B
   2928..2975    +  terminator     T7 terminator: transcription terminator for bacteriophage T7 RNA polymerase
   3012..3440    +  rep_origin     f1 ori (sequence partly withheld): f1 bacteriophage origin of replication; arrow indicates direction of (+) strand synthesis
   3493..3550    +  promoter       AmpR promoter (fragment): bla
   3559..4374    -  CDS            KanR: aminoglycoside phosphotransferase; aph(3')-Ia; confers resistance to kanamycin in bacteria or G418 (Geneticin®) in eukaryotes
   4496..5084    +  rep_origin     ori: high-copy-number ColE1/pMB1/pBR322/pUC origin of replication
   5270..5409    -  misc_feature   bom: basis of mobility region from pBR322
   5511..5702    -  CDS            rop: Rop protein, which maintains plasmids at low copy number; rop
   5719..6099    +  CDS            YPB1_ECOLX: Protein predicted: Swiss-Prot protein existence level 4. From Escherichia coli.
   6171..6462    -  CDS            TcR (fragment): tetracycline efflux protein; tet; confers resistance to tetracycline
   6477..6498    -  protein_bind   CAP binding site: CAP binding activates transcription in the presence of cAMP. E. coli catabolite activator protein
   6511..977     -  CDS            lacI (across the origin): lac repressor; lacI; The lac repressor binds to the lac operator to inhibit transcription in E. coli. This inhibition can be relieved by adding lactose or isopropyl-β-D-thiogalactopyranoside (IPTG).
>Addgene plasmid #172174 | pJH769v2 | addgene full sequence | sequence record 338632 | Addgene NGS Result
CTTTTCACCAGTGAGACGGGCAACAGCTGATTGCCCTTCACCGCCTGGCCCTGAGAGAGTTGCAGCAAGC
GGTCCACGCTGGTTTGCCCCAGCAGGCGAAAATCCTGTTTGATGGTGGTTAACGGCGGGATATAACATGA
GCTGTCTTCGGTATCGTCGTATCCCACTACCGAGATATCCGCACCAACGCGCAGCCCGGACTCGGTAATG
GCGCGCATTGCGCCCAGCGCCATCTGATCGTTGGCAACCAGCATCGCAGTGGGAACGATGCCCTCATTCA
GCATTTGCATGGTTTGTTGAAAACCGGACATGGCACTCCAGTCGCCTTCCCGTTCCGCTATCGGCTGAAT
TTGATTGCGAGTGAGATATTTATGCCAGCCAGCCAGACGCAGACGCGCCGAGACAGAACTTAATGGGCCC
GCTAACAGCGCGATTTGCTGGTGACCCAATGCGACCAGATGCTCCACGCCCAGTCGCGTACCGTCTTCAT
GGGAGAAAATAATACTGTTGATGGGTGTCTGGTCAGAGACATCAAGAAATAACGCCGGAACATTAGTGCA
GGCAGCTTCCACAGCAATGGCATCCTGGTCATCCAGCGGATAGTTAATGATCAGCCCACTGACGCGTTGC
GCGAGAAGATTGTGCACCGCCGCTTTACAGGCTTCGACGCCGCTTCGTTCTACCATCGACACCACCACGC
TGGCACCCAGTTGATCGGCGCGAGATTTAATCGCCGCGACAATTTGCGACGGCGCGTGCAGGGCCAGACT
GGAGGTGGCAACGCCAATCAGCAACGACTGTTTGCCCGCCAGTTGTTGTGCCACGCGGTTGGGAATGTAA
TTCAGCTCCGCCATCGCCGCTTCCACTTTTTCCCGCGTTTTCGCAGAAACGTGGCTGGCCTGGTTCACCA
CGCGGGAAACGGTCTGATAAGAGACACCGGCATACTCTGCGACATCGTATAACGTTACTGGTTTCACATT
CACCACCCTGAATTGACTCTCTTCCGGGCGCTATCATGCCATACCGCGAAAGGTTTTGCGCCATTCGATG
GTGTCCGGGATCTCGACGCTCTCCCTTATGCGACTCCTGCATTAGGAAGCAGCCCAGTAGTAGGTTGAGG
CCGTTGAGCACCGCCGCCGCAAGGAATGGTGCATGCAAGGAGATGGCGCCCAACAGTCCCCCGGCCACGG
GGCCTGCCACCATACCCACGCCGAAACAAGCGCTCATGAGCCCGAAGTGGCGAGCCCGATCTTCCCCATC
GGTGATGTCGGCGATATAGGCGCCAGCAACCGCACCTGTGGCGCCGGTGATGCCGGCCACGATGCGTCCG
GCGTAGAGGATCGAGATCTCGATCCCGCGAAATTAATACGACTCACTATAGGGGAATTGTGAGCGGATAA
CAATTCCCCTCTAGAAATAATTTTGTTTAACTTTAAGAAGGAGATATACCATGGGCAGCAGCCATCATCA
TCATCATCACAGCAGCGGCGAAAACCTGTATTTTCAGGGCATGATGGGCAGCAGCATGTCGGACTCAGAA
GTCAATCAAGAAGCTAAGCCAGAGGTCAAGCCAGAAGTCAAGCCTGAGACTCACATCAATTTAAAGGTGT
CCGATGGGTCTTCAGAGATCTTCTTCAAGATCAAAAAGACCACTCCTTTAAGAAGGCTGATGGAAGCGTT
CGCTAAAAGACAGGGTAAGGAAATGGACTCCTTAAGATTCTTGTACGACGGTATTAGAATTCAAGCTGAT
CAGACCCCTGAAGATTTGGACATGGAGGATAACGATATTATTGAGGCTCACAGAGAACAGATTGGTGGTC
ATATGATTAAGAAGATGGCGACTGAAGATCTGGATCGTTTTGGCGAAAAAATTATTGAAGGATTTCAGTT
ATCTGACGACGATTTACGCGCTTTGCTTAGCCTGGAATCGGAAGAAGAATTGGAAAAGCTGTATTACGTC
GCACGTAAAGTACGCAACCATTACTTTGGAAATCGCGTATTCCTGAGCTGTTTTATCTACTTCAGCACAT
ACTGCAAAAACCAATGTGCGTTTTGCTATTATAACTGCAAAAACAAGATTAACCGCTATCGTTTGTCCCG
CGAAGAAATCAAAGAGACTTGCAAGGCCCTTAAAGGTGCGGGTTTCCATATGATTGATCTGACTATGGGG
GAGGATCCCTATTATTACAAGGAACCTGATCGCTTCGTGGAGCTGGTCCAAATGGTTAAGAATGAGCTTG
GACTTCCAATCATGATTTCGCCAGGAGTAATGGATAATGCTACCCTTTTAAAAGCACGCGAAAAGGGAGC
TAATTTCTTCGCCTTATATCAAGAAACCTATGATCAAAAGTTGTACAAGAAGTTGCGCGTAGGTCAGTCG
TTCAAGAGGCGCTACAATACTCGTCGTTTTGCTAAAGAACAAGGGTATTGCATTGAAGACGGTATCTTAA
CGGGAGTCGGGAACGATATCGAGTCAACGATCAAATCTTTACGCGGCATGAAATCAAATGATCCCGACAT
GGTTCGCGTGATGACTTTCTTACCCCAGGAAGGAACTCCCCTTGAGCGTTTTAAGGACAATAGTAACCTG
AGCGAACTGAAAATCATTGCGATCTTGCGTCTGATCTTTCCGAAGTGCTTAATCCCCGCGTCGTTGGACC
TGGAAGGGATCGACGGGATGGTACACCGTCTTAACGCAGGTGCTAATATCGTGACTAGCATCCTTCCTAG
TGATTCAAAACTTGAGGGAGTTGCTAACTACGATCGTGACCTGGAAGAGCGCGACCGCGACATTAAAAGC
GTCATCAAGCGCCTTGAGGGAATGGGCATGGAACCAGCGCCACAGGCGGAATTCGAGACTGTACTGCGCT
GCTAATAACAAAGCCCGAAAGGAAGCTGAGTTGGCTGCTGCCACCGCTGAGCAATAACTAGCATAACCCC
TTGGGGCCTCTAAACGGGTCTTGAGGGGTTTTTTGCTGAAAGGAGGAACTATATCCGGATTGGCGAATGG
G
[124 nt withheld, positions 3012-3135]
C
[91 nt withheld, positions 3137-3227]
A
[49 nt withheld, positions 3229-3277]
CCTTTGACGTTGGAGTCCACGTTCTTT
[37 nt withheld, positions 3305-3341]
ACCCTATCTCGGTCTATTCTTTTGATTTATAAGGGATTTTGCCGATTTCGGCCTATTGGTTAAAAAATGA
GCTGATTTAACAAAAATTTAACGCGAATTTTAACAAAATATTAACGCTTACAATTTAGGTGGCACTTTTC
GGGGAAATGTGCGCGGAACCCCTATTTGTTTATTTTTCTAAATACATTCAAATATGTATCCGCTCATGAA
TTAATTCTTAGAAAAACTCATCGAGCATCAAATGAAACTGCAATTTATTCATATCAGGATTATCAATACC
ATATTTTTGAAAAAGCCGTTTCTGTAATGAAGGAGAAAACTCACCGAGGCAGTTCCATAGGATGGCAAGA
TCCTGGTATCGGTCTGCGATTCCGACTCGTCCAACATCAATACAACCTATTAATTTCCCCTCGTCAAAAA
TAAGGTTATCAAGTGAGAAATCACCATGAGTGACGACTGAATCCGGTGAGAATGGCAAAAGTTTATGCAT
TTCTTTCCAGACTTGTTCAACAGGCCAGCCATTACGCTCGTCATCAAAATCACTCGCATCAACCAAACCG
TTATTCATTCGTGATTGCGCCTGAGCGAGACGAAATACGCGATCGCTGTTAAAAGGACAATTACAAACAG
GAATCGAATGCAACCGGCGCAGGAACACTGCCAGCGCATCAACAATATTTTCACCTGAATCAGGATATTC
TTCTAATACCTGGAATGCTGTTTTCCCGGGGATCGCAGTGGTGAGTAACCATGCATCATCAGGAGTACGG
ATAAAATGCTTGATGGTCGGAAGAGGCATAAATTCCGTCAGCCAGTTTAGTCTGACCATCTCATCTGTAA
CATCATTGGCAACGCTACCTTTGCCATGTTTCAGAAACAACTCTGGCGCATCGGGCTTCCCATACAATCG
ATAGATTGTCGCACCTGATTGCCCGACATTATCGCGAGCCCATTTATACCCATATAAATCAGCATCCATG
TTGGAATTTAATCGCGGCCTAGAGCAAGACGTTTCCCGTTGAATATGGCTCATAACACCCCTTGTATTAC
TGTTTATGTAAGCAGACAGTTTTATTGTTCATGACCAAAATCCCTTAACGTGAGTTTTCGTTCCACTGAG
CGTCAGACCCCGTAGAAAAGATCAAAGGATCTTCTTGAGATCCTTTTTTTCTGCGCGTAATCTGCTGCTT
GCAAACAAAAAAACCACCGCTACCAGCGGTGGTTTGTTTGCCGGATCAAGAGCTACCAACTCTTTTTCCG
AAGGTAACTGGCTTCAGCAGAGCGCAGATACCAAATACTGTCCTTCTAGTGTAGCCGTAGTTAGGCCACC
ACTTCAAGAACTCTGTAGCACCGCCTACATACCTCGCTCTGCTAATCCTGTTACCAGTGGCTGCTGCCAG
TGGCGATAAGTCGTGTCTTACCGGGTTGGACTCAAGACGATAGTTACCGGATAAGGCGCAGCGGTCGGGC
TGAACGGGGGGTTCGTGCACACAGCCCAGCTTGGAGCGAACGACCTACACCGAACTGAGATACCTACAGC
GTGAGCTATGAGAAAGCGCCACGCTTCCCGAAGGGAGAAAGGCGGACAGGTATCCGGTAAGCGGCAGGGT
CGGAACAGGAGAGCGCACGAGGGAGCTTCCAGGGGGAAACGCCTGGTATCTTTATAGTCCTGTCGGGTTT
CGCCACCTCTGACTTGAGCGTCGATTTTTGTGATGCTCGTCAGGGGGGCGGAGCCTATGGAAAAACGCCA
GCAACGCGGCCTTTTTACGGTTCCTGGCCTTTTGCTGGCCTTTTGCTCACATGTTCTTTCCTGCGTTATC
CCCTGATTCTGTGGATAACCGTATTACCGCCTTTGAGTGAGCTGATACCGCTCGCCGCAGCCGAACGACC
GAGCGCAGCGAGTCAGTGAGCGAGGAAGCGGAAGAGCGCCTGATGCGGTATTTTCTCCTTACGCATCTGT
GCGGTATTTCACACCGCAATGGTGCACTCTCAGTACAATCTGCTCTGATGCCGCATAGTTAAGCCAGTAT
ACACTCCGCTATCGCTACGTGACTGGGTCATGGCTGCGCCCCGACACCCGCCAACACCCGCTGACGCGCC
CTGACGGGCTTGTCTGCTCCCGGCATCCGCTTACAGACAAGCTGTGACCGTCTCCGGGAGCTGCATGTGT
CAGAGGTTTTCACCGTCATCACCGAAACGCGCGAGGCAGCTGCGGTAAAGCTCATCAGCGTGGTCGTGAA
GCGATTCACAGATGTCTGCCTGTTCATCCGCGTCCAGCTCGTTGAGTTTCTCCAGAAGCGTTAATGTCTG
GCTTCTGATAAAGCGGGCCATGTTAAGGGCGGTTTTTTCCTGTTTGGTCACTGATGCCTCCGTGTAAGGG
GGATTTCTGTTCATGGGGGTAATGATACCGATGAAACGAGAGAGGATGCTCACGATACGGGTTACTGATG
ATGAACATGCCCGGTTACTGGAACGTTGTGAGGGTAAACAACTGGCGGTATGGATGCGGCGGGACCAGAG
AAAAATCACTCAGGGTCAATGCCAGCGCTTCGTTAATACAGATGTAGGTGTTCCACAGGGTAGCCAGCAG
CATCCTGCGATGCAGATCCGGAACATAATGGTGCAGGGCGCTGACTTCCGCGTTTCCAGACTTTACGAAA
CACGGAAACCGAAGACCATTCATGTTGTTGCTCAGGTCGCAGACGTTTTGCAGCAGCAGTCGCTTCACGT
TCGCTCGCGTATCGGTGATTCATTCTGCTAACCAGTAAGGCAACCCCGCCAGCCTAGCCGGGTCCTCAAC
GACAGGAGCACGATCATGCGCACCCGTGGGGCCGCCATGCCGGCGATAATGGCCTGCTTCTCGCCGAAAC
GTTTGGTGGCGGGACCAGTGACGAAGGCTTGAGCGAGGGCGTGCAAGATTCCGAATACCGCAAGCGACAG
GCCGATCATCGTCGCGCTCCAGCGAAAGCGGTCCTCGCCGAAAATGACCCAGAGCGCTGCCGGCACCTGT
CCTACGAGTTGCATGATAAAGAAGACAGTCATAAGTGCGGCGACGATAGTCATGCCCCGCGCCCACCGGA
AGGAGCTGACTGGGTTGAAGGCTCTCAAGGGCATCGGTCGAGATCCCGGTGCCTAATGAGTGAGCTAACT
TACATTAATTGCGTTGCGCTCACTGCCCGCTTTCCAGTCGGGAAACCTGTCGTGCCAGCTGCATTAATGA
ATCGGCCAACGCGCGGGGAGAGGCGGTTTGCGTATTGGGCGCCAGGGTGGTTTTT
